Addgene plasmid #163249: C4VMW0
Purpose: Inducible expression of UniProt identifier C4VMW0
Depositing lab: Martin Engqvist. Depositing organization: Chalmers University of Technology. Publication: Experimental and computational investigation of enzyme functional annotations uncovers misannotation in the EC 1.1.3.15 enzyme class. Rembeza E, Engqvist MKM. PLoS Comput Biol. 2021 Sep 23;17(9):e1009446. doi: 10.1371/journal.pcbi.1009446. eCollection 2021 Sep. PubMed 34555022.
Backbone
  Vector backbone: pET21a(+)
  Vector type: Bacterial Expression
Growth in bacteria
  Bacterial resistance: Ampicillin, 100 μg/mL
  Growth temperature: 37°C
  Growth strain: DH5alpha
  Copy number: High Copy
Gene/Insert
  Gene/Insert name: C4VMW0 (alt name: S-2-hydroxyacid oxidase)
  Species: Lactobacillus jensenii
  Promoter: T7
  Tag / fusion protein: T7 (N terminal on backbone); 10xHis (C terminal on backbone)
  Cloning method: Unknown
  Sequencing primers: 5′ T7; 3′ T7-term
Terms and licenses: Academic/Nonprofit Terms; Industry Terms: Not Available to Industry
Depositor comments: Insert name is a UniProt identifier
How to cite: C4VMW0 was a gift from Martin Engqvist (Addgene plasmid # 163249 ; http://n2t.net/addgene:163249 ; RRID:Addgene_163249)
