[The description below was written by a language model from this plasmid's Addgene catalogue record and pLannotate feature annotations shown in this document.]
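Description:
C4VMW0 is a bacterial expression plasmid built on the pET21a(+) backbone for inducible production of the Lactobacillus jensenii protein with UniProt identifier C4VMW0, annotated as an S-2-hydroxyacid oxidase. It is maintained in E. coli through a ColE1/pMB1-type origin and selected with ampicillin via the β-lactamase gene and its own promoter. The catalogue lists it as high copy, although the feature table also shows the rop gene and bom region typical of pBR322-derived pET vectors, which normally moderate copy number. An f1 origin is present as well, along with residual tetracycline-resistance fragments left over from the backbone's ancestry; these are not functional markers.

The expression cassette follows the standard pET layout: a T7 promoter immediately followed by a lac operator, the strong T7 gene 10 ribosome binding site, the open reading frame, and a T7 terminator. A plasmid-borne lacI gene supplies repressor, so transcription stays low until IPTG or lactose is added in a host that provides T7 RNA polymerase. The automated annotation does not label the insert itself. It only detects a short homology-based match to an isopentenyl-diphosphate isomerase within the coding region, which most likely reflects similarity between related protein families rather than a separate element. The catalogue records an N-terminal T7 tag and a C-terminal 10xHis tag; the feature table detects a 9xHis stretch at the 3′ end of the coding region, consistent with a polyhistidine tag for metal-affinity purification, but does not annotate a T7 tag. The construct comes from a study that tested functional annotations experimentally across the EC 1.1.3.15 enzyme class, so it serves for recombinant expression, purification and activity characterisation of this candidate oxidase.
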