Features (pLannotate 1.2.2; 19 found; start..end, strand, type, name):
      1..19      +  promoter       T7 promoter: promoter for bacteriophage T7 RNA polymerase
     20..44      +  protein_bind   lac operator: The lac repressor binds to the lac operator to inhibit transcription in E. coli. This inhibition can be relieved by adding lactose or isopropyl-β-D-thiogalactopyranoside (IPTG). lac repressor encoded by lacI
     59..81      +  RBS            RBS: efficient ribosome binding site from bacteriophage T7 gene 10 (Olins and Rangwala, 1989)
    947..1057    +  CDS            fni (fragment): IDI2_SYNP6 - Protein inferred from homology: Swiss-Prot protein existence level 3. Involved in the biosynthesis of isoprenoids. Catalyzes the 1,3-allylic rearrangement of the homoallylic substrate isopentenyl (IPP) to its allylic isomer, dimethylallyl diphosphate (DMAPP). From Synechococcus sp. (strain ATCC 27144 / PCC 6301 / SAUG 1402/1) (Anacystis nidulans).
   1328..1354    +  CDS            9xHis: 9xHis affinity tag
   1367..1416    +  CDS            SET1 (fragment): solubility-enhancement tag derived from T7 phage gene 10B
   1424..1471    +  terminator     T7 terminator: transcription terminator for bacteriophage T7 RNA polymerase
   1508..1936    +  rep_origin     f1 ori (sequence partly withheld): f1 bacteriophage origin of replication; arrow indicates direction of (+) strand synthesis
   1989..2093    +  promoter       AmpR promoter: bla
   2094..2954    +  CDS            AmpR: β-lactamase; bla; confers resistance to ampicillin, carbenicillin, and related antibiotics
   3125..3713    +  rep_origin     ori: high-copy-number ColE1/pMB1/pBR322/pUC origin of replication
   3899..4038    -  misc_feature   bom: basis of mobility region from pBR322
   4140..4331    -  CDS            rop: Rop protein, which maintains plasmids at low copy number; rop
   4348..4728    +  CDS            YPB1_ECOLX: Protein predicted: Swiss-Prot protein existence level 4. From Escherichia coli.
   4800..5091    -  CDS            TcR (fragment): tetracycline efflux protein; tet; confers resistance to tetracycline
   5106..5127    -  protein_bind   CAP binding site: CAP binding activates transcription in the presence of cAMP. E. coli catabolite activator protein
   5140..6222    -  CDS            lacI: lac repressor; lacI; The lac repressor binds to the lac operator to inhibit transcription in E. coli. This inhibition can be relieved by adding lactose or isopropyl-β-D-thiogalactopyranoside (IPTG).
   6223..6300    -  promoter       lacI promoter: lacI
   6308..6587    -  CDS            TcR (fragment): tetracycline efflux protein; tet; confers resistance to tetracycline
>Addgene plasmid #163249 | C4VMW0 | addgene full sequence | sequence record 354450 | Addgene NGS Result
TAATACGACTCACTATAGGGGAATTGTGAGCGGATAACAATTCCCCTCTAGAAATAATTTTGTTTAACTT
TAAGAAGGAGATATACATATGACAGTCTACTACAAGGGATTTCCTCAGAGTGACAGAAATGAAGCTATCA
AGATGGTTAATGTTGATGAGTTGGAAGACAGGGTGAGGAAGGTTATGCCAGAAGCTGCATACTACTATAT
TGCTTCTGGATCTGAGAACGAATGGACTTGGCGAAATAACACTGCCGCCTTCAATCACTTCCAGATTGTC
CCACGAAGCTTAACTAACATGGACAACCCGTCTACTGAAACCCAATTTATGGGTATGGACCTAAAGACAC
CCATTATGATCTGTCCAATTGCCTGTCACGGAATCGCCCATAAAGATGCTGAAGTCGCAACCGCACAGGG
AGCTAAGGCTGCCGGAGCTTTGTTTTCGTCGAGCACTTACGCTAATAGGAGTGTAGAAGATATAGCTACT
GCTACTGGAGATTCCCCAAAATTCTTCCAACTCTATTTGTCTAAGGACTGGGACTTCAATAAGATGGTGT
TCGACGCAGTGAAAAGTGCTGGCTACAAAGGAATCATGCTTACTGTTGATGCATTAGTATCTGGTTATCG
TGAGGCAAACCTGCGAACTAACTTTACTTTCCCTGTTCCATTAGATTTCTTCACCCGATACGTCGGTGCC
GAGGGAGAAGGAATGTCTGTCGCCCAAATGTATGCTAACAGTGCCCAAAAGATCGGACCAGCTGATGTAG
CCAAAATTAAAGAAATGTCGGGCTTACCCGTATTCGTCAAAGGAGTGATGAATGCCGAGGACGCATATAT
GGCCATTGGCGCAGGCGCTGATGGAATAGTCGTCTCCAATCATGGTGGGAGAGAAATCGACACGGCACCA
GCTACCATCGACATGTTACCTGAGATCGCAGCTGCAGTAAATGGCAGGGTTCCAATCATTCTGGACTCTG
GTGTCAGGCGAGGATCTCACGTATTTAAGGCACTTGCTTTAGGAGCAGATTTGGTCGGTATCGGTAGACC
TTTCCTGTACGGTCTTGCTTTGGGCGGTGCCAAGGGAGTGGAGTCCGTCATCAATCAGATCAACAACGAA
TTCAAAATTTTGATGCAACTAACTGGCTGTAAGACCGTAGAGGACGTCAAACACGCAGACATCAGACAAA
TTAACTATACAGCAGACAACTTGCCTAGTAATACCGACCCTTCTGTGAGAAGAGCCTATCCTGTTACTAA
GGAAAACCAAATGGAAGGTACACAAGATGCTGCTACCGGGGCTTCTAAGCACGCAGCAGCCTTAGAACAC
CACCATCACCACCACCACCACCACCACTGAGATCCGGCTGCTAACAAAGCCCGAAAGGAAGCTGAGTTGG
CTGCTGCCACCGCTGAGCAATAACTAGCATAACCCCTTGGGGCCTCTAAACGGGTCTTGAGGGGTTTTTT
GCTGAAAGGAGGAACTATATCCGGATTGGCGAATGGG
[124 nt withheld, positions 1508-1631]
C
[91 nt withheld, positions 1633-1723]
A
[49 nt withheld, positions 1725-1773]
CCTTTGACGTTGGAGTCCACGTTCTTT
[37 nt withheld, positions 1801-1837]
ACCCTATCTCGGTCTATTCTTTTGATTTATAAGGGATTTTGCCGATTTCGGCCTATTGGTTAAAAAATGA
GCTGATTTAACAAAAATTTAACGCGAATTTTAACAAAATATTAACGCTTACAATTTAGGTGGCACTTTTC
GGGGAAATGTGCGCGGAACCCCTATTTGTTTATTTTTCTAAATACATTCAAATATGTATCCGCTCATGAG
ACAATAACCCTGATAAATGCTTCAATAATATTGAAAAAGGAAGAGTATGAGTATTCAACATTTCCGTGTC
GCCCTTATTCCCTTTTTTGCGGCATTTTGCCTTCCTGTTTTTGCTCACCCAGAAACGCTGGTGAAAGTAA
AAGATGCTGAAGATCAGTTGGGTGCACGAGTGGGTTACATCGAACTGGATCTCAACAGCGGTAAGATCCT
TGAGAGTTTTCGCCCCGAAGAACGTTTTCCAATGATGAGCACTTTTAAAGTTCTGCTATGTGGCGCGGTA
TTATCCCGTATTGACGCCGGGCAAGAGCAACTCGGTCGCCGCATACACTATTCTCAGAATGACTTGGTTG
AGTACTCACCAGTCACAGAAAAGCATCTTACGGATGGCATGACAGTAAGAGAATTATGCAGTGCTGCCAT
AACCATGAGTGATAACACTGCGGCCAACTTACTTCTGACAACGATCGGAGGACCGAAGGAGCTAACCGCT
TTTTTGCACAACATGGGGGATCATGTAACTCGCCTTGATCGTTGGGAACCGGAGCTGAATGAAGCCATAC
CAAACGACGAGCGTGACACCACGATGCCTGCAGCAATGGCAACAACGTTGCGCAAACTATTAACTGGCGA
ACTACTTACTCTAGCTTCCCGGCAACAATTAATAGACTGGATGGAGGCGGATAAAGTTGCAGGACCACTT
CTGCGCTCGGCCCTTCCGGCTGGCTGGTTTATTGCTGATAAATCTGGAGCCGGTGAGCGTGGGTCTCGCG
GTATCATTGCAGCACTGGGGCCAGATGGTAAGCCCTCCCGTATCGTAGTTATCTACACGACGGGGAGTCA
GGCAACTATGGATGAACGAAATAGACAGATCGCTGAGATAGGTGCCTCACTGATTAAGCATTGGTAACTG
TCAGACCAAGTTTACTCATATATACTTTAGATTGATTTAAAACTTCATTTTTAATTTAAAAGGATCTAGG
TGAAGATCCTTTTTGATAATCTCATGACCAAAATCCCTTAACGTGAGTTTTCGTTCCACTGAGCGTCAGA
CCCCGTAGAAAAGATCAAAGGATCTTCTTGAGATCCTTTTTTTCTGCGCGTAATCTGCTGCTTGCAAACA
AAAAAACCACCGCTACCAGCGGTGGTTTGTTTGCCGGATCAAGAGCTACCAACTCTTTTTCCGAAGGTAA
CTGGCTTCAGCAGAGCGCAGATACCAAATACTGTCCTTCTAGTGTAGCCGTAGTTAGGCCACCACTTCAA
GAACTCTGTAGCACCGCCTACATACCTCGCTCTGCTAATCCTGTTACCAGTGGCTGCTGCCAGTGGCGAT
AAGTCGTGTCTTACCGGGTTGGACTCAAGACGATAGTTACCGGATAAGGCGCAGCGGTCGGGCTGAACGG
GGGGTTCGTGCACACAGCCCAGCTTGGAGCGAACGACCTACACCGAACTGAGATACCTACAGCGTGAGCT
ATGAGAAAGCGCCACGCTTCCCGAAGGGAGAAAGGCGGACAGGTATCCGGTAAGCGGCAGGGTCGGAACA
GGAGAGCGCACGAGGGAGCTTCCAGGGGGAAACGCCTGGTATCTTTATAGTCCTGTCGGGTTTCGCCACC
TCTGACTTGAGCGTCGATTTTTGTGATGCTCGTCAGGGGGGCGGAGCCTATGGAAAAACGCCAGCAACGC
GGCCTTTTTACGGTTCCTGGCCTTTTGCTGGCCTTTTGCTCACATGTTCTTTCCTGCGTTATCCCCTGAT
TCTGTGGATAACCGTATTACCGCCTTTGAGTGAGCTGATACCGCTCGCCGCAGCCGAACGACCGAGCGCA
GCGAGTCAGTGAGCGAGGAAGCGGAAGAGCGCCTGATGCGGTATTTTCTCCTTACGCATCTGTGCGGTAT
TTCACACCGCAATGGTGCACTCTCAGTACAATCTGCTCTGATGCCGCATAGTTAAGCCAGTATACACTCC
GCTATCGCTACGTGACTGGGTCATGGCTGCGCCCCGACACCCGCCAACACCCGCTGACGCGCCCTGACGG
GCTTGTCTGCTCCCGGCATCCGCTTACAGACAAGCTGTGACCGTCTCCGGGAGCTGCATGTGTCAGAGGT
TTTCACCGTCATCACCGAAACGCGCGAGGCAGCTGCGGTAAAGCTCATCAGCGTGGTCGTGAAGCGATTC
ACAGATGTCTGCCTGTTCATCCGCGTCCAGCTCGTTGAGTTTCTCCAGAAGCGTTAATGTCTGGCTTCTG
ATAAAGCGGGCCATGTTAAGGGCGGTTTTTTCCTGTTTGGTCACTGATGCCTCCGTGTAAGGGGGATTTC
TGTTCATGGGGGTAATGATACCGATGAAACGAGAGAGGATGCTCACGATACGGGTTACTGATGATGAACA
TGCCCGGTTACTGGAACGTTGTGAGGGTAAACAACTGGCGGTATGGATGCGGCGGGACCAGAGAAAAATC
ACTCAGGGTCAATGCCAGCGCTTCGTTAATACAGATGTAGGTGTTCCACAGGGTAGCCAGCAGCATCCTG
CGATGCAGATCCGGAACATAATGGTGCAGGGCGCTGACTTCCGCGTTTCCAGACTTTACGAAACACGGAA
ACCGAAGACCATTCATGTTGTTGCTCAGGTCGCAGACGTTTTGCAGCAGCAGTCGCTTCACGTTCGCTCG
CGTATCGGTGATTCATTCTGCTAACCAGTAAGGCAACCCCGCCAGCCTAGCCGGGTCCTCAACGACAGGA
GCACGATCATGCGCACCCGTGGGGCCGCCATGCCGGCGATAATGGCCTGCTTCTCGCCGAAACGTTTGGT
GGCGGGACCAGTGACGAAGGCTTGAGCGAGGGCGTGCAAGATTCCGAATACCGCAAGCGACAGGCCGATC
ATCGTCGCGCTCCAGCGAAAGCGGTCCTCGCCGAAAATGACCCAGAGCGCTGCCGGCACCTGTCCTACGA
GTTGCATGATAAAGAAGACAGTCATAAGTGCGGCGACGATAGTCATGCCCCGCGCCCACCGGAAGGAGCT
GACTGGGTTGAAGGCTCTCAAGGGCATCGGTCGAGATCCCGGTGCCTAATGAGTGAGCTAACTTACATTA
ATTGCGTTGCGCTCACTGCCCGCTTTCCAGTCGGGAAACCTGTCGTGCCAGCTGCATTAATGAATCGGCC
AACGCGCGGGGAGAGGCGGTTTGCGTATTGGGCGCCAGGGTGGTTTTTCTTTTCACCAGTGAGACGGGCA
ACAGCTGATTGCCCTTCACCGCCTGGCCCTGAGAGAGTTGCAGCAAGCGGTCCACGCTGGTTTGCCCCAG
CAGGCGAAAATCCTGTTTGATGGTGGTTAACGGCGGGATATAACATGAGCTGTCTTCGGTATCGTCGTAT
CCCACTACCGAGATATCCGCACCAACGCGCAGCCCGGACTCGGTAATGGCGCGCATTGCGCCCAGCGCCA
TCTGATCGTTGGCAACCAGCATCGCAGTGGGAACGATGCCCTCATTCAGCATTTGCATGGTTTGTTGAAA
ACCGGACATGGCACTCCAGTCGCCTTCCCGTTCCGCTATCGGCTGAATTTGATTGCGAGTGAGATATTTA
TGCCAGCCAGCCAGACGCAGACGCGCCGAGACAGAACTTAATGGGCCCGCTAACAGCGCGATTTGCTGGT
GACCCAATGCGACCAGATGCTCCACGCCCAGTCGCGTACCGTCTTCATGGGAGAAAATAATACTGTTGAT
GGGTGTCTGGTCAGAGACATCAAGAAATAACGCCGGAACATTAGTGCAGGCAGCTTCCACAGCAATGGCA
TCCTGGTCATCCAGCGGATAGTTAATGATCAGCCCACTGACGCGTTGCGCGAGAAGATTGTGCACCGCCG
CTTTACAGGCTTCGACGCCGCTTCGTTCTACCATCGACACCACCACGCTGGCACCCAGTTGATCGGCGCG
AGATTTAATCGCCGCGACAATTTGCGACGGCGCGTGCAGGGCCAGACTGGAGGTGGCAACGCCAATCAGC
AACGACTGTTTGCCCGCCAGTTGTTGTGCCACGCGGTTGGGAATGTAATTCAGCTCCGCCATCGCCGCTT
CCACTTTTTCCCGCGTTTTCGCAGAAACGTGGCTGGCCTGGTTCACCACGCGGGAAACGGTCTGATAAGA
GACACCGGCATACTCTGCGACATCGTATAACGTTACTGGTTTCACATTCACCACCCTGAATTGACTCTCT
TCCGGGCGCTATCATGCCATACCGCGAAAGGTTTTGCGCCATTCGATGGTGTCCGGGATCTCGACGCTCT
CCCTTATGCGACTCCTGCATTAGGAAGCAGCCCAGTAGTAGGTTGAGGCCGTTGAGCACCGCCGCCGCAA
GGAATGGTGCATGCAAGGAGATGGCGCCCAACAGTCCCCCGGCCACGGGGCCTGCCACCATACCCACGCC
GAAACAAGCGCTCATGAGCCCGAAGTGGCGAGCCCGATCTTCCCCATCGGTGATGTCGGCGATATAGGCG
CCAGCAACCGCACCTGTGGCGCCGGTGATGCCGGCCACGATGCGTCCGGCGTAGAGGATCGAGATCTCGA
TCCCGCGAAAT
