>Addgene plasmid #163249 | C4VMW0 | depositor partial sequence | sequence record 316372 | insert gene sequence
ATGACAGTCTACTACAAGGGATTTCCTCAGAGTGACAGAAATGAAGCTATCAAGATGGTTAATGTTGATG
AGTTGGAAGACAGGGTGAGGAAGGTTATGCCAGAAGCTGCATACTACTATATTGCTTCTGGATCTGAGAA
CGAATGGACTTGGCGAAATAACACTGCCGCCTTCAATCACTTCCAGATTGTCCCACGAAGCTTAACTAAC
ATGGACAACCCGTCTACTGAAACCCAATTTATGGGTATGGACCTAAAGACACCCATTATGATCTGTCCAA
TTGCCTGTCACGGAATCGCCCATAAAGATGCTGAAGTCGCAACCGCACAGGGAGCTAAGGCTGCCGGAGC
TTTGTTTTCGTCGAGCACTTACGCTAATAGGAGTGTAGAAGATATAGCTACTGCTACTGGAGATTCCCCA
AAATTCTTCCAACTCTATTTGTCTAAGGACTGGGACTTCAATAAGATGGTGTTCGACGCAGTGAAAAGTG
CTGGCTACAAAGGAATCATGCTTACTGTTGATGCATTAGTATCTGGTTATCGTGAGGCAAACCTGCGAAC
TAACTTTACTTTCCCTGTTCCATTAGATTTCTTCACCCGATACGTCGGTGCCGAGGGAGAAGGAATGTCT
GTCGCCCAAATGTATGCTAACAGTGCCCAAAAGATCGGACCAGCTGATGTAGCCAAAATTAAAGAAATGT
CGGGCTTACCCGTATTCGTCAAAGGAGTGATGAATGCCGAGGACGCATATATGGCCATTGGCGCAGGCGC
TGATGGAATAGTCGTCTCCAATCATGGTGGGAGAGAAATCGACACGGCACCAGCTACCATCGACATGTTA
CCTGAGATCGCAGCTGCAGTAAATGGCAGGGTTCCAATCATTCTGGACTCTGGTGTCAGGCGAGGATCTC
ACGTATTTAAGGCACTTGCTTTAGGAGCAGATTTGGTCGGTATCGGTAGACCTTTCCTGTACGGTCTTGC
TTTGGGCGGTGCCAAGGGAGTGGAGTCCGTCATCAATCAGATCAACAACGAATTCAAAATTTTGATGCAA
CTAACTGGCTGTAAGACCGTAGAGGACGTCAAACACGCAGACATCAGACAAATTAACTATACAGCAGACA
ACTTGCCTAGTAATACCGACCCTTCTGTGAGAAGAGCCTATCCTGTTACTAAGGAAAACCAAATGGAAGG
TACACAAGATGCTGCTACCGGGGCTTCTAAGCACGCAGCAGCCTTAGAACACCACCATCAC
